>Addgene plasmid #155082 | pLCHKO_Ptbp_ex8_2 | addgene full sequence | sequence record 308510 | Addgene NGS Result
GCTTAAGCCTCAATAAAGCTTGCCTTGAGTGCTTCAAGTAGTGTGTGCCCGTCTGTTGTGTGACTCTGGT
AACTAGAGATCCCTCAGACCCTTTTAGTCAGTGTGGAAAATCTCTAGCAGTGGCGCCCGAACAGGGACTT
GAAAGCGAAAGGGAAACCAGAGGAGCTCTCTCGACGCAGGACTCGGCTTGCTGAAGCGCGCACGGCAAGA
GGCGAGGGGCGGCGACTGGTGAGTACGCCAAAAATTTTGACTAGCGGAGGCTAGAAGGAGAGAGATGGGT
GCGAGAGCGTCAGTATTAAGCGGGGGAGAATTAGATCGCGATGGGAAAAAATTCGGTTAAGGCCAGGGGG
AAAGAAAAAATATAAATTAAAACATATAGTATGGGCAAGCAGGGAGCTAGAACGATTCGCAGTTAATCCT
GGCCTGTTAGAAACATCAGAAGGCTGTAGACAAATACTGGGACAGCTACAACCATCCCTTCAGACAGGAT
CAGAAGAACTTAGATCATTATATAATACAGTAGCAACCCTCTATTGTGTGCATCAAAGGATAGAGATAAA
AGACACCAAGGAAGCTTTAGACAAGATAGAGGAAGAGCAAAACAAAAGTAAGACCACCGCACAGCAAGCG
GCCGCTGATCTTCAGACCTGGAGGAGGAGATATGAGGGACAATTGGAGAAGTGAATTATATAAATATAAA
GTAGTAAAAATTGAACCATTAGGAGTAGCACCCACCAAGGCAAAGAGAAGAGTGGTGCAGAGAGAAAAAA
GAGCAGTGGGAATAGGAGCTTTGTTCCTTGGGTTCTTGGGAGCAGCAGGAAGCACTATGGGCGCAGCGTC
AATGACGCTGACGGTACAGGCCAGACAATTATTGTCTGGTATAGTGCAGCAGCAGAACAATTTGCTGAGG
GCTATTGAGGCGCAACAGCATCTGTTGCAACTCACAGTCTGGGGCATCAAGCAGCTCCAGGCAAGAATCC
TGGCTGTGGAAAGATACCTAAAGGATCAACAGCTCCTGGGGATTTGGGGTTGCTCTGGAAAACTCATTTG
CACCACTGCTGTGCCTTGGAATGCTAGTTGGAGTAATAAATCTCTGGAACAGATTTGGAATCACACGACC
TGGATGGAGTGGGACAGAGAAATTAACAATTACACAAGCTTAATACACTCCTTAATTGAAGAATCGCAAA
ACCAGCAAGAAAAGAATGAACAAGAATTATTGGAATTAGATAAATGGGCAAGTTTGTGGAATTGGTTTAA
CATAACAAATTGGCTGTGGTATATAAAATTATTCATAATGATAGTAGGAGGCTTGGTAGGTTTAAGAATA
GTTTTTGCTGTACTTTCTATAGTGAATAGAGTTAGGCAGGGATATTCACCATTATCGTTTCAGACCCACC
TCCCAACCCCGAGGGGACCCAGAGAATTCAAAAAAAACCACTTGCTTACCAGGCCATATCTACACTTAGT
AGAAATTAGCACCGACTCGGTGCCACTTTTTCAAGTTGATAACGGACTAGCCTTATTTCAACTTGCTATG
CTGTTTCCAGCATAGCTCTGAAACGGCACGGGCAGGACTGCTGACGGTACCTCGTCCTTTCCACAAGATA
TATAAAGCCAAGAAATCGAAATACTTTCAAGTTACGGTAAGCATATGATAGTCCATTTTAAAACATAATT
TTAAAACTGCAAACTACCCAAGAAATTATTACTTTCTACGTCACGTATTTTGTACTAATATCTTTGTGTT
TACAGTCAAATTAATTCTAATTATCTCTCTAACAGCCTTGTATCGTATATGCAAATATGAAGGAATCATG
GGAAATAGGCCCTCGAATTCTAGATCTTGAGACAAATGGCAGTATTCATCCACAATTTTAAAAGAAAAGG
GGGGATTGGGGGGTACAGTGCAGGGGAAAGAATAGTAGACATAATAGCAACAGACATACAAACTAAAGAA
TTACAAAAACAAATTACAAAAATTCAAAATTTTCGGGTTTATTACAGGGACAGCAGAGATCCACTTTGGC
GCCGGCTCGAGGGGGCCCGGGTTGCGCCTTTTCCAAGGCAGCCCTGGGTTTGCGCAGGGACGCGGCTGCT
CTGGGCGTGGTTCCGGGAAACGCAGCGGCGCCGACCCTGGGTCTCGCACATTCTTCACGTCCGTTCGCAG
CGTCACCCGGATCTTCGCCGCTACCCTTGTGGGCCCCCCGGCGACGCTTCCTGCTCCGCCCCTAAGTCGG
GAAGGTTCCTTGCGGTTCGCGGCGTGCCGGACGTGACAAACGGAAGCCGCAGCTCACACTAGTACCCTCG
CAGACGGACAGCGCCAGGGAGCAATGGCAGCGCGCCGACCGCGATGGGCTGTGGCCAATAGCGGCTGCTC
AGCAGGGCGCGCCGAGAGCAGCGGCCGGGAAGGGGCGGTGCGGGAGGCGGGGTGTGGGGCGGTAGTGTGG
GCCCTGTTCCTGCCCGCGCGGTGTTCCGCATTCTGCAAGCCTCCGGAGCGCACGTCGGCAGTCGGCTCCC
TCGTTGACCGAATCACCGACCTCTCTCCCCAGGGGGATCCACCGGAGCTTACCATGACCGAGTACAAGCC
CACGGTGCGCCTCGCCACCCGCGACGACGTCCCCAGGGCCGTACGCACCCTCGCCGCCGCGTTCGCCGAC
TACCCCGCCACGCGCCACACCGTCGATCCGGACCGCCACATCGAGCGGGTCACCGAGCTGCAAGAACTCT
TCCTCACGCGCGTCGGGCTCGACATCGGCAAGGTGTGGGTCGCGGACGACGGCGCCGCCGTGGCGGTCTG
GACCACGCCGGAGAGCGTCGAAGCGGGGGCGGTGTTCGCCGAGATCGGCCCGCGCATGGCCGAGTTGAGC
GGTTCCCGGCTGGCCGCGCAGCAACAGATGGAAGGCCTCCTGGCGCCGCACCGGCCCAAGGAGCCCGCGT
GGTTCCTGGCCACCGTCGGTGTTTCGCCCGACCACCAGGGCAAGGGTCTGGGCAGCGCCGTCGTGCTCCC
CGGAGTGGAGGCGGCCGAGCGCGCCGGGGTGCCCGCCTTCCTGGAGACCTCCGCGCCCCGCAACCTCCCC
TTCTACGAGCGGCTCGGCTTCACCGTCACCGCCGACGTCGAGGTGCCCGAAGGACCGCGCACCTGGTGCA
TGACCCGCAAGCCCGGTGCCTGAACGCGTTAAGTCGACAATCAACCTCTGGATTACAAAATTTGTGAAAG
ATTGACTGGTATTCTTAACTATGTTGCTCCTTTTACGCTATGTGGATACGCTGCTTTAATGCCTTTGTAT
CATGCTATTGCTTCCCGTATGGCTTTCATTTTCTCCTCCTTGTATAAATCCTGGTTGCTGTCTCTTTATG
AGGAGTTGTGGCCCGTTGTCAGGCAACGTGGCGTGGTGTGCACTGTGTTTGCTGACGCAACCCCCACTGG
TTGGGGCATTGCCACCACCTGTCAGCTCCTTTCCGGGACTTTCGCTTTCCCCCTCCCTATTGCCACGGCG
GAACTCATCGCCGCCTGCCTTGCCCGCTGCTGGACAGGGGCTCGGCTGTTGGGCACTGACAATTCCGTGG
TGTTGTCGGGGAAATCATCGTCCTTTCCTTGGCTGCTCGCCTGTGTTGCCACCTGGATTCTGCGCGGGAC
GTCCTTCTGCTACGTCCCTTCGGCCCTCAATCCAGCGGACCTTCCTTCCCGCGGCCTGCTGCCGGCTCTG
CGGCCTCTTCCGCGTCTTCGCCTTCGCCCTCAGACGAGTCGGATCTCCCTTTGGGCCGCCTCCCCGCGTC
GACTTTAAGACCAATGACTTACAAGGCAGCTGTAGATCTTAGCCACTTTTTAAAAGAAAAGGGGGGACTG
GAAGGGCTAATTCACTCCCAACGAAGACAAGATCTGCTTTTTGCTTGTACTGGGTCTCTCTGGTTAGACC
AGATCTGAGCCTGGGAGCTCTCTGGCTAACTAGGGAACCCACTGCTTAAGCCTCAATAAAGCTTGCCTTG
AGTGCTTCAAGTAGTGTGTGCCCGTCTGTTGTGTGACTCTGGTAACTAGAGATCCCTCAGACCCTTTTAG
TCAGTGTGGAAAATCTCTAGCAGTACGTATAGTAGTTCATGTCATCTTATTATTCAGTATTTATAACTTG
CAAAGAAATGAATATCAGAGAGTGAGAGGAACTTGTTTATTGCAGCTTATAATGGTTACAAATAAAGCAA
TAGCATCACAAATTTCACAAATAAAGCATTTTTTTCACTGCATTCTAGTTGTGGTTTGTCCAAACTCATC
AATGTATCTTATCATGTCTGGCTCTAGCTATCCCGCCCCTAACTCCGCCCATCCCGCCCCTAACTCCGCC
CAGTTCCGCCCATTCTCCGCCCCATGGCTGACTAATTTTTTTTATTTATGCAGAGGCCGAGGCCGCCTCG
GCCTCTGAGCTATTCCAGAAGTAGTGAGGAGGCTTTTTTGGAGGCCTAGGGACGTACCCAATTCGCCCTA
TAGTGAGTCGTATTACGCGCGCTCACTGGCCGTCGTTTTACAACGTCGTGACTGGGAAAACCCTGGCGTT
ACCCAACTTAATCGCCTTGCAGCACATCCCCCTTTCGCCAGCTGGCGTAATAGCGAAGAGGCCCGCACCG
ATCGCCCTTCCCAACAGTTGCGCAGCCTGAATGGCGAATGGG
[124 nt withheld, positions 4663-4786]
C
[91 nt withheld, positions 4788-4878]
A
[49 nt withheld, positions 4880-4928]
CCTTTGACGTTGGAGTCCACGTTCTTT
[37 nt withheld, positions 4956-4992]
ACCCTATCTCGGTCTATTCTTTTGATTTATAAGGGATTTTGCCGATTTCGGCCTATTGGTTAAAAAATGA
GCTGATTTAACAAAAATTTAACGCGAATTTTAACAAAATATTAACGCTTACAATTTAGGTGGCACTTTTC
GGGGAAATGTGCGCGGAACCCCTATTTGTTTATTTTTCTAAATACATTCAAATATGTATCCGCTCATGAG
ACAATAACCCTGATAAATGCTTCAATAATATTGAAAAAGGAAGAGTATGAGTATTCAACATTTCCGTGTC
GCCCTTATTCCCTTTTTTGCGGCATTTTGCCTTCCTGTTTTTGCTCACCCAGAAACGCTGGTGAAAGTAA
AAGATGCTGAAGATCAGTTGGGTGCACGAGTGGGTTACATCGAACTGGATCTCAACAGCGGTAAGATCCT
TGAGAGTTTTCGCCCCGAAGAACGTTTTCCAATGATGAGCACTTTTAAAGTTCTGCTATGTGGCGCGGTA
TTATCCCGTATTGACGCCGGGCAAGAGCAACTCGGTCGCCGCATACACTATTCTCAGAATGACTTGGTTG
AGTACTCACCAGTCACAGAAAAGCATCTTACGGATGGCATGACAGTAAGAGAATTATGCAGTGCTGCCAT
AACCATGAGTGATAACACTGCGGCCAACTTACTTCTGACAACGATCGGAGGACCGAAGGAGCTAACCGCT
TTTTTGCACAACATGGGGGATCATGTAACTCGCCTTGATCGTTGGGAACCGGAGCTGAATGAAGCCATAC
CAAACGACGAGCGTGACACCACGATGCCTGTAGCAATGGCAACAACGTTGCGCAAACTATTAACTGGCGA
ACTACTTACTCTAGCTTCCCGGCAACAATTAATAGACTGGATGGAGGCGGATAAAGTTGCAGGACCACTT
CTGCGCTCGGCCCTTCCGGCTGGCTGGTTTATTGCTGATAAATCTGGAGCCGGTGAGCGTGGGTCTCGCG
GTATCATTGCAGCACTGGGGCCAGATGGTAAGCCCTCCCGTATCGTAGTTATCTACACGACGGGGAGTCA
GGCAACTATGGATGAACGAAATAGACAGATCGCTGAGATAGGTGCCTCACTGATTAAGCATTGGTAACTG
TCAGACCAAGTTTACTCATATATACTTTAGATTGATTTAAAACTTCATTTTTAATTTAAAAGGATCTAGG
TGAAGATCCTTTTTGATAATCTCATGACCAAAATCCCTTAACGTGAGTTTTCGTTCCACTGAGCGTCAGA
CCCCGTAGAAAAGATCAAAGGATCTTCTTGAGATCCTTTTTTTCTGCGCGTAATCTGCTGCTTGCAAACA
AAAAAACCACCGCTACCAGCGGTGGTTTGTTTGCCGGATCAAGAGCTACCAACTCTTTTTCCGAAGGTAA
CTGGCTTCAGCAGAGCGCAGATACCAAATACTGTTCTTCTAGTGTAGCCGTAGTTAGGCCACCACTTCAA
GAACTCTGTAGCACCGCCTACATACCTCGCTCTGCTAATCCTGTTACCAGTGGCTGCTGCCAGTGGCGAT
AAGTCGTGTCTTACCGGGTTGGACTCAAGACGATAGTTACCGGATAAGGCGCAGCGGTCGGGCTGAACGG
GGGGTTCGTGCACACAGCCCAGCTTGGAGCGAACGACCTACACCGAACTGAGATACCTACAGCGTGAGCT
ATGAGAAAGCGCCACGCTTCCCGAAGGGAGAAAGGCGGACAGGTATCCGGTAAGCGGCAGGGTCGGAACA
GGAGAGCGCACGAGGGAGCTTCCAGGGGGAAACGCCTGGTATCTTTATAGTCCTGTCGGGTTTCGCCACC
TCTGACTTGAGCGTCGATTTTTGTGATGCTCGTCAGGGGGGCGGAGCCTATGGAAAAACGCCAGCAACGC
GGCCTTTTTACGGTTCCTGGCCTTTTGCTGGCCTTTTGCTCACATGTTCTTTCCTGCGTTATCCCCTGAT
TCTGTGGATAACCGTATTACCGCCTTTGAGTGAGCTGATACCGCTCGCCGCAGCCGAACGACCGAGCGCA
GCGAGTCAGTGAGCGAGGAAGCGGAAGAGCGCCCAATACGCAAACCGCCTCTCCCCGCGCGTTGGCCGAT
TCATTAATGCAGCTGGCACGACAGGTTTCCCGACTGGAAAGCGGGCAGTGAGCGCAACGCAATTAATGTG
AGTTAGCTCACTCATTAGGCACCCCAGGCTTTACACTTTATGCTTCCGGCTCGTATGTTGTGTGGAATTG
TGAGCGGATAACAATTTCACACAGGAAACAGCTATGACCATGATTACGCCAAGCGCGCAATTAACCCTCA
CTAAAGGGAACAAAAGCTGGAGCTGCAAGCTTAATGTAGTCTTATGCAATACTCTTGTAGTCTTGCAACA
TGGTAACGATGAGTTAGCAACATGCCTTACAAGGAGAGAAAAAGCACCGTGCATGCCGATTGGTGGAAGT
AAGGTGGTACGATCGTGCCTTATTAGGAAGGCAACAGACGGGTCTGACATGGATTGGACGAACCACTGAA
TTGCCGCATTGCAGAGATATTGTATTTAAGTGCCTAGCTCGATACATAAACGGGTCTCTCTGGTTAGACC
AGATCTGAGCCTGGGAGCTCTCTGGCTAACTAGGGAACCCACT
Features (pLannotate 1.2.2; 27 found; start..end, strand, type, name):
    166..291     +  misc_feature   HIV-1 Ψ: packaging signal of human immunodeficiency virus type 1
    275..638     +  CDS            HIV-1 gag (fragment): gag protein from human immunodeficiency virus 1; gag
    784..1017    +  misc_feature   RRE: The Rev response element (RRE) of HIV-1 allows for Rev-dependent mRNA export from the nucleus to the cytoplasm.
   1394..1420    +  CDS            Rev (fragment): human immunodeficiency virus 1 (HIV-1) Rev protein; rev; enhances nuclear export of unspliced and incompletely spliced viral mRNAs
   1479..1546    -  misc_RNA       tracrRNA (fragment): trans-activating CRISPR RNA for the Streptococcus pyogenes CRISPR/Cas9 system
   1594..1834    -  promoter       U6 promoter: RNA polymerase III promoter for human U6 snRNA
   1876..1993    +  misc_feature   cPPT/CTS: central polypurine tract and central termination sequence of HIV-1
   2052..2552    +  promoter       hPGK promoter: human phosphoglycerate kinase 1 promoter
   2574..3173    +  CDS            PuroR (fragment): puromycin N-acetyltransferase; pac from Streptomyces; confers resistance to puromycin
   3189..3777    +  misc_feature   WPRE: woodchuck hepatitis virus posttranscriptional regulatory element
   3828..3847    +  misc_feature   cPPT/CTS (fragment): central polypurine tract and central termination sequence of HIV-1
   3849..4082    +  LTR            3' LTR (ΔU3): self-inactivating 3' long terminal repeat (LTR) from HIV-1
   4160..4281    +  polyA_signal   SV40 poly(A) signal: SV40 polyadenylation signal
   4321..4456    +  rep_origin     SV40 ori: SV40 origin of replication
   4477..4495    -  promoter       T7 promoter: promoter for bacteriophage T7 RNA polymerase
   4503..4658    +  CDS            lacZα (fragment): LacZα fragment of β-galactosidase; lacZ fragment
   4663..5091    +  rep_origin     f1 ori (sequence partly withheld): f1 bacteriophage origin of replication; arrow indicates direction of (+) strand synthesis
   5144..5248    +  promoter       AmpR promoter: bla
   5249..6109    +  CDS            AmpR: β-lactamase; bla; confers resistance to ampicillin, carbenicillin, and related antibiotics
   6280..6868    +  rep_origin     ori: high-copy-number ColE1/pMB1/pBR322/pUC origin of replication
   7051..7143    +  CDS            lacI (fragment): lac repressor; lacI; The lac repressor binds to the lac operator to inhibit transcription in E. coli. This inhibition can be relieved by adding lactose or isopropyl-β-D-thiogalactopyranoside (IPTG).
   7156..7177    +  protein_bind   CAP binding site: CAP binding activates transcription in the presence of cAMP. E. coli catabolite activator protein
   7192..7222    +  promoter       lac promoter: promoter for the E. coli lac operon
   7230..7246    +  protein_bind   lac operator: The lac repressor binds to the lac operator to inhibit transcription in E. coli. This inhibition can be relieved by adding lactose or isopropyl-β-D-thiogalactopyranoside (IPTG). lac repressor encoded by lacI
   7291..7309    +  promoter       T3 promoter: promoter for bacteriophage T3 RNA polymerase
   7337..7563    +  promoter       RSV promoter: Rous sarcoma virus enhancer/promoter
   7564..119     +  LTR            5' LTR (truncated) (across the origin): truncated 5' long terminal repeat (LTR) from HIV-1
