[The description below was written by a language model from this plasmid's Addgene catalogue record and pLannotate feature annotations shown in this document.]
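Description:
pLCHKO_Ptbp_ex8_2 is a lentiviral CRISPR plasmid built on the pLCHKO backbone for delivering a single hybrid guide RNA (hgRNA) of the CHyMErA system into mammalian cells. It is propagated in E. coli through a high-copy ColE1/pUC-type origin with ampicillin resistance (β-lactamase). It also retains an f1 origin, an SV40 origin and residual lac, T7 and T3 elements from the cloning backbone. The viral portion has a third-generation-style layout: an RSV promoter fused to a truncated HIV-1 5′ LTR, the Ψ packaging signal with a gag fragment, the RRE, a cPPT/CTS, and a self-inactivating ΔU3 3′ LTR followed by an SV40 polyadenylation signal. Packaging functions are not encoded and must be supplied in trans.

The payload is a 147 bp insert placed under a human U6 RNA polymerase III promoter and cloned through BfuAI sites that were destroyed in the process. The U6–hgRNA cassette lies on the antisense strand relative to the viral genome, consistent with the reverse orientation of the annotated U6 promoter and SpCas9 tracrRNA fragment. The hgRNA is a single transcript that joins a Cas9 spacer and SpCas9 scaffold to an LbCas12a direct repeat and a Cas12a spacer. In the CHyMErA approach, Cas12a processes this fusion so that each nuclease receives its own guide. Here the two guides are designed to delete exon 8 of mouse Ptbp, as the gene is named in the record, allowing exon-level functional analysis. Neither nuclease is annotated on the plasmid, so SpCas9 and LbCas12a must be provided separately. Downstream, a human PGK promoter drives puromycin N-acetyltransferase, followed by a WPRE to enhance expression, which permits puromycin selection of transduced cells.
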