Addgene plasmid #155082: pLCHKO_Ptbp_ex8_2
Purpose: Lentiviral plasmid for expressing U6 driven hybrid guide (hg)RNA for deletion of mouse Ptbp exon 8 using SpCas9 and LbCas12a nucleases (CHyMErA system)
Depositing lab: Benjamin Blencowe & Jason Moffat. Depositing organization: University of Toronto. Publication: Genetic interaction mapping and exon-resolution functional genomics with a hybrid Cas9-Cas12a platform. Gonatopoulos-Pournatzis T, Aregger M, Brown KR, Farhangmehr S, Braunschweig U, Ward HN, Ha KCH, Weiss A, Billmann M, Durbic T, Myers CL, Blencowe BJ, Moffat J. Nat Biotechnol. 2020 May;38(5):638-648. doi: 10.1038/s41587-020-0437-z. Epub 2020 Mar 16. PubMed 32249828.
Backbone
  Vector backbone: pLCHKO
  Backbone size w/o insert (bp): 7481
  Vector type: Mammalian Expression, Lentiviral, CRISPR
  Selectable markers: Puromycin
Growth in bacteria
  Bacterial resistance: Ampicillin, 100 μg/mL
  Growth temperature: 30°C
  Growth strain: NEB Stable
  Copy number: High Copy
Gene/Insert
  Gene/Insert name: (hg)RNA for deletion of mouse Ptbp exon 8 using SpCas9 and LbCas12a nucleases
  gRNA/shRNA sequence: TCAGCAGTCCTGCCCGTGCCgtttcagagctatgctggaaacagcatagcaagttgaaataaggctagtccgttatcaacttgaaaaagtggcaccgagtcggtgctaatttctactaagtgtagatATGGCCTGGTAAGCAAGTGG
  Species: M. musculus (mouse)
  Insert size (bp): 147
  Promoter: U6
  Cloning method: Restriction Enzyme; 5′ cloning site BfuAI (destroyed during cloning); 3′ cloning site BfuAI (destroyed during cloning)
  Sequencing primers: 5′ actatcatatgcttaccgtaac
Terms and licenses: Academic/Nonprofit Terms; Industry Terms: Not Available to Industry
Depositor comments: U6-driven hgRNA cassette encoded on anti-sense strand
How to cite: pLCHKO_Ptbp_ex8_2 was a gift from Benjamin Blencowe & Jason Moffat (Addgene plasmid # 155082 ; http://n2t.net/addgene:155082 ; RRID:Addgene_155082)
